Addgene plasmid #163089: pGST-Fah_W
Purpose: Expressing mouse wildtype FAH in bacterial cells
Depositing lab: Joseph Takahashi. Depositing organization: University of Texas Southwestern Medical Center. Publication: Tissue-specific FAH deficiency alters sleep-wake patterns and results in chronic tyrosinemia in mice. Yang S, Siepka SM, Cox KH, Kumar V, de Groot M, Chelliah Y, Chen J, Tu B, Takahashi JS. Proc Natl Acad Sci U S A. 2019 Oct 29;116(44):22229-22236. doi: 10.1073/pnas.1904485116. Epub 2019 Oct 14. PubMed 31611405.
Backbone
  Vector backbone: PGST parallel
  Backbone manufacturer: invitrogen
  Backbone size w/o insert (bp): 5042
  Total vector size (bp): 6302
  Vector type: Bacterial Expression
Growth in bacteria
  Bacterial resistance: Ampicillin, 100 μg/mL
  Growth temperature: 37°C
  Growth strain: DH5alpha
  Copy number: Low Copy
Gene/Insert
  Gene/Insert name: Fah_W (alt name: GST Fah_W)
  Species: M. musculus (mouse)
  Insert size (bp): 1260
  Promoter: T7
  Tag / fusion protein: GST (N terminal on backbone)
  Cloning method: Ligation Independent Cloning
  Sequencing primers: 5′ CTGGCAAGCCACGTTTG; 3′ AGTCAGTCACGATGCGGC
Terms and licenses: Academic/Nonprofit Terms; Industry Terms: Not Available to Industry
How to cite: pGST-Fah_W was a gift from Joseph Takahashi (Addgene plasmid # 163089 ; http://n2t.net/addgene:163089 ; RRID:Addgene_163089)
