[The description below was written by a language model from this plasmid's Addgene catalogue record and pLannotate feature annotations shown in this document.]
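Description:
pGST-Fah_W is a 6.3 kb bacterial expression plasmid built on the pGST-parallel backbone for producing wild-type mouse fumarylacetoacetate hydrolase (FAH) as a glutathione S-transferase fusion in E. coli. It is propagated through a ColE1/pMB1-type origin and selected with ampicillin via the β-lactamase gene and its native promoter. The catalogue lists the plasmid as low copy, whereas the annotation labels the origin generically as a high-copy family member and finds only a small fragment of rop, so the record is not fully consistent on copy number.

The expression cassette reads, in order, a promoter and lac operator, the Schistosoma japonicum GST coding sequence, a TEV protease recognition site, and the roughly 1.26 kb mouse Fah open reading frame, which was inserted by ligation-independent cloning. The catalogue entry names T7 as the promoter, but the feature table derived from the full sequence shows a tac promoter (a trp/lac UV5 hybrid) upstream of GST and no T7 element, so transcription appears to rely on host RNA polymerase. A plasmid-borne lacI gene with its own promoter supplies lac repressor, which holds the operator shut until IPTG or lactose relieves repression. This makes expression inducible. Remnants of the parental vector, including a lac promoter/operator with a lacZα fragment and bom fragments, are also present.

The N-terminal GST tag allows affinity capture of the fusion on glutathione resin, and the TEV site permits removal of the tag to release FAH. The plasmid was deposited with a study of FAH deficiency in mice. The "_W" suffix marks the wild-type form of the protein, which suggests use as the reference enzyme in recombinant protein work.
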