Features (pLannotate 1.2.2; 18 found; start..end, strand, type, name):
     30..146     -  CDS            yciV (fragment): RNAAM_ECOLI - Also known as trpH From Escherichia coli (strain K12).
    222..250     +  promoter       tac promoter: strong E. coli promoter; hybrid between the trp and lac UV5 promoters
    258..274     +  protein_bind   lac operator: The lac repressor binds to the lac operator to inhibit transcription in E. coli. This inhibition can be relieved by adding lactose or isopropyl-β-D-thiogalactopyranoside (IPTG). lac repressor encoded by lacI
    297..950     +  CDS            GST26_SCHJA: Experimental evidence at protein level: Swiss-Prot protein existence level 1. GST isoenzymes appear to play a central role in the parasite detoxification system. Other functions are also suspected including a role in increasing the solubility of haematin in the parasite gut. From Schistosoma japonicum (Blood fluke).
    963..983     +  CDS            TEV site: tobacco etch virus (TEV) protease recognition and cleavage site
   1002..2258    +  CDS            Fah: FAAA_MOUSE - Experimental evidence at protein level: Swiss-Prot protein existence level 1. From Mus musculus (Mouse).
   2358..2397    +  CDS            rop (fragment): Rop protein, which maintains plasmids at low copy number; rop
   2499..2539    +  misc_feature   bom (fragment): basis of mobility region from pBR322
   2644..2748    +  promoter       AmpR promoter: bla
   2749..3609    +  CDS            AmpR: β-lactamase; bla; confers resistance to ampicillin, carbenicillin, and related antibiotics
   3780..4368    +  rep_origin     ori: high-copy-number ColE1/pMB1/pBR322/pUC origin of replication
   4554..4605    -  misc_feature   bom (fragment): basis of mobility region from pBR322
   4612..4689    +  promoter       lacI promoter: lacI
   4690..5772    +  CDS            lacI: lac repressor; lacI; The lac repressor binds to the lac operator to inhibit transcription in E. coli. This inhibition can be relieved by adding lactose or isopropyl-β-D-thiogalactopyranoside (IPTG).
   5785..5806    +  protein_bind   CAP binding site: CAP binding activates transcription in the presence of cAMP. E. coli catabolite activator protein
   5821..5851    +  promoter       lac promoter: promoter for the E. coli lac operon
   5859..5875    +  protein_bind   lac operator: The lac repressor binds to the lac operator to inhibit transcription in E. coli. This inhibition can be relieved by adding lactose or isopropyl-β-D-thiogalactopyranoside (IPTG). lac repressor encoded by lacI
   5895..6068    +  CDS            lacZα: LacZα fragment of β-galactosidase; lacZ fragment
>Addgene plasmid #163089 | pGST-Fah_W | addgene full sequence | sequence record 320643 | Addgene NGS Result
GAAGGCCAGACGCGAATTATTTTTGATGGCGTTGGAATTAGCTTATCGACTGCACGGTGCACCAATGCTT
CTGGCGTCAGGCAGCCATCGGAAGCTGTGGTATGGCTGTGCAGGTCGTAAATCACTGCATAATTCGTGTC
GCTCAAGGCGCACTCCCGTTCTGGATAATGTTTTTTGCGCCGACATCATAACGGTTCTGGCAAATATTCT
GAAATGAGCTGTTGACAATTAATCATCGGCTCGTATAATGTGTGGAATTGTGAGCGGATAACAATTTCAC
ACAGGAAACAGTATTCATGTCCCCTATACTAGGTTATTGGAAAATTAAGGGCCTTGTGCAACCCACTCGA
CTTCTTTTGGAATATCTTGAAGAAAAATATGAAGAGCATTTGTATGAGCGCGATGAAGGTGATAAATGGC
GAAACAAAAAGTTTGAATTGGGTTTGGAGTTTCCCAATCTTCCTTATTATATTGATGGTGATGTTAAATT
AACACAGTCTATGGCCATCATACGTTATATAGCTGACAAGCACAACATGTTGGGTGGTTGTCCAAAAGAG
CGTGCAGAGATTTCAATGCTTGAAGGAGCGGTTTTGGATATTAGATACGGTGTTTCGAGAATTGCATATA
GTAAAGACTTTGAAACTCTCAAAGTTGATTTTCTTAGCAAGCTACCTGAAATGCTGAAAATGTTCGAAGA
TCGTTTATGTCATAAAACATATTTAAATGGTGATCATGTAACCCATCCTGACTTCATGTTGTATGACGCT
CTTGATGTTGTTTTATACATGGACCCAATGTGCCTGGATGCGTTCCCAAAATTAGTTTGTTTTAAAAAAC
GTATTGAAGCTATCCCACAAATTGATAAGTACTTGAAATCCAGCAAGTATATAGCATGGCCTTTGCAGGG
CTGGCAAGCCACGTTTGGTGGTGGCGACCATCCTCCAAAAATCGATACGACCGAAAACCTGTATTTTCAG
GGCGCCATGGATCCGGAATTCATGTCCTTTATTCCAGTGGCCGAGGACTCCGACTTTCCCATCCAAAACC
TGCCCTATGGTGTTTTCTCCACTCAAAGCAACCCAAAGCCACGGATTGGTGTAGCCATCGGTGACCAGAT
CTTGGACCTGAGTGTCATTAAACACCTCTTTACCGGACCTGCCCTTTCCAAACATCAACATGTCTTCGAT
GAGACAACTCTCAATAACTTCATGGGTCTGGGTCAAGCTGCATGGAAGGAGGCAAGAGCATCCTTACAGA
ACTTACTGTCTGCCAGCCAAGCCCGGCTCAGAGATGACAAGGAGCTTCGGCAGCGTGCATTCACCTCCCA
GGCTTCTGCGACAATGCACCTTCCTGCTACCATAGGAGACTACACGGACTTCTACTCTTCTCGGCAGCAT
GCCACCAATGTTGGCATTATGTTCAGAGGCAAGGAGAATGCGCTGTTGCCAAATTGGCTCCACTTACCTG
TGGGATACCATGGCCGAGCTTCCTCCATTGTGGTATCTGGAACCCCGATTCGAAGACCCATGGGGCAGAT
GAGACCTGATAACTCAAAGCCTCCTGTGTATGGTGCCTGCAGACTCTTAGACATGGAGTTGGAAATGGCT
TTCTTCGTAGGCCCTGGGAACAGATTCGGAGAGCCAATCCCCATTTCCAAAGCCCATGAACACATTTTCG
GGATGGTCCTCATGAACGACTGGAGCGCACGAGACATCCAGCAATGGGAGTACGTCCCACTTGGGCCATT
CCTGGGGAAAAGCTTTGGAACCACAATCTCCCCGTGGGTGGTGCCTATGGATGCCCTCATGCCCTTTGTG
GTGCCAAACCCAAAGCAGGACCCCAAGCCCTTGCCATATCTCTGCCACAGCCAGCCCTACACATTTGATA
TCAACCTGTCTGTCTCTTTGAAAGGAGAAGGAATGAGCCAGGCGGCTACCATCTGCAGGTCTAACTTTAA
GCACATGTACTGGACCATGCTGCAGCAACTCACACACCACTCTGTTAATGGATGCAACCTGAGACCTGGG
GACCTCTTGGCTTCTGGAACCATCAGTGGATCAGACCCTGAAAGCTTTGGCTCCATGCTGGAACTGTCCT
GGAAGGGAACAAAGGCCATCGATGTGGAGCAGGGGCAGACCAGGACCTTCCTGCTGGACGGCGATGAAGT
CATCATAACAGGTCACTGCCAGGGGGACGGCTACCGTGTTGGCTTTGGCCAGTGTGCTGGGAAAGTGCTG
CCTGCCCTTTCACCAGCCTGAAATTCAAAGGCCTACGTCGACGAGCTCAACTAGTGCGGCCGCTTTCGAA
TCTAGAGCCTGCAGTCTCGAGCGGCCGCATCGTGACTGACTGACGATCTGCCTCGCGCGTTTCGGTGATG
ACGGTGAAAACCTCTGACACATGCAGCTCCCGGAGACGGTCACAGCTTGTCTGTAAGCGGATGCCGGGAG
CAGACAAGCCCGTCAGGGCGCGTCAGCGGGTGTTGGCGGGTGTCGGGGCGCAGCCATGACCCAGTCACGT
AGCGATAGCGGAGTGTATAATTCTTGAAGACGAAAGGGCCTCGTGATACGCCTATTTTTATAGGTTAATG
TCATGATAATAATGGTTTCTTAGACGTCAGGTGGCACTTTTCGGGGAAATGTGCGCGGAACCCCTATTTG
TTTATTTTTCTAAATACATTCAAATATGTATCCGCTCATGAGACAATAACCCTGATAAATGCTTCAATAA
TATTGAAAAAGGAAGAGTATGAGTATTCAACATTTCCGTGTCGCCCTTATTCCCTTTTTTGCGGCATTTT
GCCTTCCTGTTTTTGCTCACCCAGAAACGCTGGTGAAAGTAAAAGATGCTGAAGATCAGTTGGGTGCACG
AGTGGGTTACATCGAACTGGATCTCAACAGCGGTAAGATCCTTGAGAGTTTTCGCCCCGAAGAACGTTTT
CCAATGATGAGCACTTTTAAAGTTCTGCTATGTGGCGCGGTATTATCCCGTGTTGACGCCGGGCAAGAGC
AACTCGGTCGCCGCATACACTATTCTCAGAATGACTTGGTTGAGTACTCACCAGTCACAGAAAAGCATCT
TACGGATGGCATGACAGTAAGAGAATTATGCAGTGCTGCCATAACCATGAGTGATAACACTGCGGCCAAC
TTACTTCTGACAACGATCGGAGGACCGAAGGAGCTAACCGCTTTTTTGCACAACATGGGGGATCATGTAA
CTCGCCTTGATCGTTGGGAACCGGAGCTGAATGAAGCCATACCAAACGACGAGCGTGACACCACGATGCC
TGCAGCAATGGCAACAACGTTGCGCAAACTATTAACTGGCGAACTACTTACTCTAGCTTCCCGGCAACAA
TTAATAGACTGGATGGAGGCGGATAAAGTTGCAGGACCACTTCTGCGCTCGGCCCTTCCGGCTGGCTGGT
TTATTGCTGATAAATCTGGAGCCGGTGAGCGTGGGTCTCGCGGTATCATTGCAGCACTGGGGCCAGATGG
TAAGCCCTCCCGTATCGTAGTTATCTACACGACGGGGAGTCAGGCAACTATGGATGAACGAAATAGACAG
ATCGCTGAGATAGGTGCCTCACTGATTAAGCATTGGTAACTGTCAGACCAAGTTTACTCATATATACTTT
AGATTGATTTAAAACTTCATTTTTAATTTAAAAGGATCTAGGTGAAGATCCTTTTTGATAATCTCATGAC
CAAAATCCCTTAACGTGAGTTTTCGTTCCACTGAGCGTCAGACCCCGTAGAAAAGATCAAAGGATCTTCT
TGAGATCCTTTTTTTCTGCGCGTAATCTGCTGCTTGCAAACAAAAAAACCACCGCTACCAGCGGTGGTTT
GTTTGCCGGATCAAGAGCTACCAACTCTTTTTCCGAAGGTAACTGGCTTCAGCAGAGCGCAGATACCAAA
TACTGTCCTTCTAGTGTAGCCGTAGTTAGGCCACCACTTCAAGAACTCTGTAGCACCGCCTACATACCTC
GCTCTGCTAATCCTGTTACCAGTGGCTGCTGCCAGTGGCGATAAGTCGTGTCTTACCGGGTTGGACTCAA
GACGATAGTTACCGGATAAGGCGCAGCGGTCGGGCTGAACGGGGGGTTCGTGCACACAGCCCAGCTTGGA
GCGAACGACCTACACCGAACTGAGATACCTACAGCGTGAGCTATGAGAAAGCGCCACGCTTCCCGAAGGG
AGAAAGGCGGACAGGTATCCGGTAAGCGGCAGGGTCGGAACAGGAGAGCGCACGAGGGAGCTTCCAGGGG
GAAACGCCTGGTATCTTTATAGTCCTGTCGGGTTTCGCCACCTCTGACTTGAGCGTCGATTTTTGTGATG
CTCGTCAGGGGGGCGGAGCCTATGGAAAAACGCCAGCAACGCGGCCTTTTTACGGTTCCTGGCCTTTTGC
TGGCCTTTTGCTCACATGTTCTTTCCTGCGTTATCCCCTGATTCTGTGGATAACCGTATTACCGCCTTTG
AGTGAGCTGATACCGCTCGCCGCAGCCGAACGACCGAGCGCAGCGAGTCAGTGAGCGAGGAAGCGGAAGA
GCGCCTGATGCGGTATTTTCTCCTTACGCATCTGTGCGGTATTTCACACCGCATAAATTCCGACACCATC
GAATGGCGCAAAACCTTTCGCGGTATGGCATGATAGCGCCCGGAAGAGAGTCAATTCAGGGTGGTGAATG
TGAAACCAGTAACGTTATACGATGTCGCAGAGTATGCCGGTGTCTCTTATCAGACCGTTTCCCGCGTGGT
GAACCAGGCCAGCCACGTTTCTGCGAAAACGCGGGAAAAAGTGGAAGCGGCGATGGCGGAGCTGAATTAC
ATTCCCAACCGCGTGGCACAACAACTGGCGGGCAAACAGTCGTTGCTGATTGGCGTTGCCACCTCCAGTC
TGGCCCTGCACGCGCCGTCGCAAATTGTCGCGGCGATTAAATCTCGCGCCGATCAACTGGGTGCCAGCGT
GGTGGTGTCGATGGTAGAACGAAGCGGCGTCGAAGCCTGTAAAGCGGCGGTGCACAATCTTCTCGCGCAA
CGCGTCAGTGGGCTGATCATTAACTATCCGCTGGATGACCAGGATGCCATTGCTGTGGAAGCTGCCTGCA
CTAATGTTCCGGCGTTATTTCTTGATGTCTCTGACCAGACACCCATCAACAGTATTATTTTCTCCCATGA
AGACGGTACGCGACTGGGCGTGGAGCATCTGGTCGCATTGGGTCACCAGCAAATCGCGCTGTTAGCGGGC
CCATTAAGTTCTGTCTCGGCGCGTCTGCGTCTGGCTGGCTGGCATAAATATCTCACTCGCAATCAAATTC
AGCCGATAGCGGAACGGGAAGGCGACTGGAGTGCCATGTCCGGTTTTCAACAAACCATGCAAATGCTGAA
TGAGGGCATCGTTCCCACTGCGATGCTGGTTGCCAACGATCAGATGGCGCTGGGCGCAATGCGCGCCATT
ACCGAGTCCGGGCTGCGCGTTGGTGCGGATATCTCGGTAGTGGGATACGACGATACCGAAGACAGCTCAT
GTTATATCCCGCCGTTAACCACCATCAAACAGGATTTTCGCCTGCTGGGGCAAACCAGCGTGGACCGCTT
GCTGCAACTCTCTCAGGGCCAGGCGGTGAAGGGCAATCAGCTGTTGCCCGTCTCACTGGTGAAAAGAAAA
ACCACCCTGGCGCCCAATACGCAAACCGCCTCTCCCCGCGCGTTGGCCGATTCATTAATGCAGCTGGCAC
GACAGGTTTCCCGACTGGAAAGCGGGCAGTGAGCGCAACGCAATTAATGTAAGTTAGCTCACTCATTAGG
CACCCCAGGCTTTACACTTTATGCTTCCGGCTCGTATGTTGTGTGGAATTGTGAGCGGATAACAATTTCA
CACAGGAAACAGCTATGACCATGATTACGGATTCACTGGCCGTCGTTTTACAACGTCGTGACTGGGAAAA
CCCTGGCGTTACCCAACTTAATCGCCTTGCAGCACATCCCCCTTTCGCCAGCTGGCGTAATAGCGAAGAG
GCCCGCACCGATCGCCCTTCCCAACAGTTGCGCAGCCTGAATGGCGAATGGCGCTTTGCCTGGTTTCCGG
CACCAGAAGCGGTGCCGGAAAGCTGGCTGGAGTGCGATCTTCCTGAGGCCGATACTGTCGTCGTCCCCTC
AAACTGGCAGATGCACGGTTACGATGCGCCCATCTACACCAACGTGACCTATCCCATTACGGTCAATCCG
CCGTTTGTTCCCACGGAGAATCCGACGGGTTGTTACTCGCTCACATTTAATGTTGATGAAAGCTGGCTAC
AG
